Addgene plasmid #168725: pDONR223 HCoV-OC43 NS12.9_stop
Purpose: Gateway-compatible Entry vector
Depositing lab: Fritz Roth. Depositing organization: Sinai Health System. Publication: A resource of human coronavirus protein-coding sequences in a flexible, multipurpose Gateway Entry clone collection. Weller B, Lin CW, Pogoutse O, Sauer M, Marin-de la Rosa N, Strobel A, Young V, Knapp JJ, Rayhan A, Falter C, Kim DK, Roth FP, Falter-Braun P. G3 (Bethesda). 2023 Jul 5;13(7):jkad105. doi: 10.1093/g3journal/jkad105. PubMed 37267226.
Backbone
  Vector backbone: pDONR223
  Backbone manufacturer: Rual et al, Genome Res. 14:2128-2135, 2004.
  Backbone size w/o insert (bp): 5005
  Vector type: Other
Growth in bacteria
  Bacterial resistance: Spectinomycin, 50 μg/mL
  Growth temperature: 37°C
  Growth strain: DH5alpha
  Copy number: Unknown
Gene/Insert
  Gene/Insert name: NS12.9
  Species: Other
  Insert size (bp): 330
  Entrez Gene: ns12.9 (a.k.a. EYW02_gp5)
  Cloning method: Gateway Cloning
  Sequencing primers: 5′ m13-For; 3′ m13-Rev
Resource information
  A portion of this plasmid was derived from a plasmid made by: Falter-Braun Lab
Terms and licenses: Academic/Nonprofit Terms; Industry Terms
How to cite: pDONR223 HCoV-OC43 NS12.9_stop was a gift from Fritz Roth (Addgene plasmid # 168725 ; http://n2t.net/addgene:168725 ; RRID:Addgene_168725)
