[The description below was written by a language model from this plasmid's Addgene catalogue record.]
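Description:
pDONR223 HCoV-OC43 NS12.9_stop is a Gateway-compatible Entry clone built on the pDONR223 donor backbone. It carries the coding sequence for NS12.9, an accessory protein of human coronavirus OC43, as an insert of about 330 bp. The plasmid is maintained in standard E. coli cloning strains under spectinomycin selection. The record does not state the copy number or describe the origin of replication, and no feature table is provided, so the details of the backbone elements cannot be confirmed from the entry itself.

The insert was introduced by Gateway recombination cloning. In an Entry clone of this type, the open reading frame is normally flanked by attL recombination sites, which allow it to be moved by an LR reaction into any compatible Destination vector. Entry vectors generally serve as promoterless shuttles rather than expression constructs, and the record accordingly lists no promoter, tag or reporter; expression context is supplied by the chosen Destination vector. The "_stop" suffix in the name suggests that the ORF retains a stop codon. Such a version would suit native or N-terminally tagged expression rather than C-terminal fusions, though the record does not spell this out. M13 forward and reverse primer sites flank the insert for sequence verification.

The clone belongs to a collection of human coronavirus protein-coding sequences assembled as a flexible Gateway resource. Its typical use is as a source of the OC43 NS12.9 ORF for transfer into expression, interaction-screening or other functional assay vectors.
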