>Addgene plasmid #168725 | pDONR223 HCoV-OC43 NS12.9_stop | depositor partial sequence | sequence record 326934 | Inserted CDS with Stop codon
ATGGACATTTGGAGACCTGAGAAGAAATATCTCCGTTATATTAACGGTTTTAATGTCTCAGAATTAGAAG
ATGCTTGTTTTAAATTTAACTATCAATTTCCTAAAGTAGGATATTGTAGAGTTCCTAGTCATGCTTGGTG
CCGTAATCAAGGTAGATTTTGTGCTACATTCACTCTTTATGGTAAATCCAAACATTATGATAAATATTTT
GGAGTAATAAATGGTTTCACAGCATTCGCTAATACTGTAGAGGATGCTGTTAACAAACTGGTTTTCTTAG
CTGTTGACTTTATTACCTGGCGCAGACAGGAGTTAAATGTTTATGGCTGA
